Addgene plasmid #240470: TPC2-G-GECO1.2 (F90L)
Purpose: Lysosomal channel with a low-affinity GECI fused to the C-terminus
Depositing lab: Antony Galione. Depositing organization: University of Oxford. Publication: Optical profiling of autonomous Ca(2+) nanodomains generated by lysosomal TPC2 and TRPML1. Davis LC, Morgan AJ, Galione A. Cell Calcium. 2023 Dec;116:102801. doi: 10.1016/j.ceca.2023.102801. Epub 2023 Sep 18. PubMed 37742482.
Backbone
  Vector backbone: pDendra2-N
  Backbone manufacturer: Clontech
  Backbone size w/o insert (bp): 4000
  Total vector size (bp): 7513
  Vector type: Mammalian Expression
Growth in bacteria
  Bacterial resistance: Kanamycin, 50 μg/mL
  Growth temperature: 37°C
  Growth strain: DH5alpha
  Copy number: High Copy
Gene/Insert
  Gene/Insert name: TPC2N2 (alt name: TPC2, two-pore channel 2)
  Species: H. sapiens (human)
  Insert size (bp): 2256
  GenBank ID: BC141195
  Entrez Gene: TPCN2 (a.k.a. SHEP10, TPC2)
  Tag / fusion protein: G-GECO1.2_F90L (C terminal on insert)
  Cloning method: Other
  Sequencing primers: 5′ CAACGGGACTTTCCAAAATG; 3′ gaaatttgtgatgctattgc
Terms and licenses: Academic/Nonprofit Terms; Industry Terms: Not Available to Industry
How to cite: TPC2-G-GECO1.2 (F90L) was a gift from Antony Galione (Addgene plasmid # 240470 ; http://n2t.net/addgene:240470 ; RRID:Addgene_240470)
