[The description below was written by a language model from this plasmid's Addgene catalogue record and pLannotate feature annotations shown in this document.]
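Description:
TPC2-G-GECO1.2 (F90L) is a 7.5 kb mammalian expression plasmid built on the Clontech pDendra2-N backbone. It encodes human two-pore channel 2 (TPCN2/TPC2), an endo-lysosomal cation channel, fused at its C-terminus to the genetically encoded calcium indicator G-GECO1.2 carrying an F90L substitution, which the record describes as a low-affinity sensor. The feature table shows a single transcription unit on the reverse strand. The CMV immediate-early enhancer and promoter are followed by a remnant of the multiple cloning site and the roughly 2.3 kb TPCN2 coding sequence, which spans the numbering origin. A short linker derived from the cloning site then leads into an approximately 1.25 kb calcium-sensor reading frame, and the unit ends with an SV40 polyadenylation signal. The annotation software labels the sensor as a GCaMP6f fragment. This most likely reflects the shared circularly permuted GFP–calmodulin–M13 architecture of the GECO and GCaMP families rather than a discrepancy with the catalogue entry. The Dendra2 reporter of the parent vector is not annotated and appears to have been replaced by the indicator.

The plasmid is propagated in E. coli through a high-copy pUC-type origin under kanamycin selection. The Tn5 NeoR/KanR gene is driven by tandem bacterial (bla) and SV40 early promoters and terminated by the HSV TK polyadenylation signal, so it can also confer G418 resistance in mammalian cells. An f1 origin is also present.

Tethering a low-affinity indicator directly to the channel places the sensor at the cytosolic face of the lysosome. There it can report the high local calcium concentrations near the channel rather than bulk cytosolic changes. This fits the associated work on optical profiling of calcium nanodomains generated by lysosomal TPC2 and TRPML1.
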