Features (pLannotate 1.2.2; 16 found; start..end, strand, type, name):
   2207..2243    -  misc_feature   MCS (fragment): multiple cloning site
   2266..2469    -  promoter       CMV promoter: human cytomegalovirus (CMV) immediate early promoter
   2470..2773    -  enhancer       CMV enhancer: human cytomegalovirus immediate early enhancer
   2948..3536    -  rep_origin     ori: high-copy-number ColE1/pMB1/pBR322/pUC origin of replication
   3758..3774    +  polyA_signal   bGH poly(A) signal (fragment): bovine growth hormone polyadenylation signal
   3865..3912    -  polyA_signal   HSV TK poly(A) signal: herpes simplex virus thymidine kinase polyadenylation signal (Cole and Stacy, 1985)
   3971..4123    -  CDS            ble (fragment): BLE_KLEPN - Experimental evidence at protein level: Swiss-Prot protein existence level 1. Binding protein with a strong affinity to the bleomycin family of antibiotics. Binds to CL990; an antimitotic-antibiotic compound. From Klebsiella pneumoniae.
   4144..4938    -  CDS            NeoR/KanR: aminoglycoside phosphotransferase from Tn5; aph(3')-II (or nptII); confers resistance to neomycin, kanamycin, and G418 (Geneticin®)
   4973..5330    -  promoter       SV40 promoter: SV40 enhancer and early promoter
   5332..5436    -  promoter       AmpR promoter: bla
   5463..5891    +  rep_origin     f1 ori (sequence partly withheld): f1 bacteriophage origin of replication; arrow indicates direction of (+) strand synthesis
   5925..6046    -  polyA_signal   SV40 poly(A) signal: SV40 polyadenylation signal
   6069..6152    -  CDS            large T antigen (fragment): large T antigen from SV40 (simian virus 40)
   6170..7425    -  CDS            GCaMP6f (fragment): improved fluorescent protein-based calcium sensor (Chen et al., 2013)
   7432..7461    -  misc_feature   MCS (fragment): multiple cloning site
   7461..2203    -  CDS            TPCN2 (across the origin): TPC2_HUMAN - Also known as TPC2. Experimental evidence at protein level: Swiss-Prot protein existence level 1. (Microbial infection) Required for cell entry of coronaviruses SARS-CoV and SARS-CoV-2, as well as human coronavirus EMC (HCoV-EMC) by endocytosis. From Homo sapiens (Human).
>Addgene plasmid #240470 | TPC2-G-GECO1.2 (F90L) | addgene full sequence | sequence record 494655 | Addgene NGS Result
CCTCGGGCTCCTCCAGAATATCCCTGAACAGGAGCTCCACAGTCATCTGGTAGGTGGCCTCTGGGGTCCC
AGCAAGGGGCTGCAGGTGGCTGCGGGGGTCCCACTTGTGAAGGAAGTTCTCCAGAATCAGGGCCAGAAAC
AGGTTGACCCAGATGACAGACGACACCAGCCACCACAATACAAAATAGATCTTGGACCACGGGCCTGAGT
AGCGCCGATATGCATCCAGAAACACCTGCCAGTTGTTCACCACCATCAAGTTCCACAGAGTGACCAGGGC
AGCCGCAAAGTCATCGAAGTTGTTGGCCCAGTACTCCAGCTGCTCGAAGCTCCCACAGGGCGCCGAGCCA
TTGGCAGGGGCCAGGCTGCTGTTTCCAGGAAGAGCCACAATGACGCCTCTAAACAAGTTGATCCCAATGA
TGGCAAATACGTAGTAGACCACCACCAGGATCCCGCCAAAAGCACGCATGTTCTGCACCAGGCCCAGGAC
GGTACTGGCCACCACGGCCATCGGCTTCATGCTGGGGATGATACGCAGGAAGCGGAACACGATGAGCATG
TTCAGCATGCGGGTCATGTCCCACAGCGACAGCAGGCCCACCATCTCCGGCCTCCAGCCTGGGTGTGGCA
ATCGGTACACAGCCAGAGTTGAGATCTCCAAAACCAGCAGGACAACGGTGAGGAGCCCGTCAAACACGTT
GCTGGGGTAGGACAGGTACCCTCGCAGGCCCAGGGCAAAGACCTTGAGCAGCATCTCCAACAGGTAGTAC
ACAATGAAGACGCAGTTGAGAATCCCCAGGATGAAGTCATCACGCTCAGCAGGCAGCACATCTGCATCCA
GCACCAGGAACACGCAAATGGACACCAGGTTTGCCAGGGCGATGAGGTTCCCCAGGTAGTCAAAGTAGTA
GTGGCCGAAGAGGAACTGGGCGCTCTGCAGAAACGGAGACTGGTACTCGGGCCTCGGCGGGTGCTCTTTA
ACCACACTTCTGTCAAGCTCGTTGAAGAGCTTCTGAAACTCCTCAGCTGACAGCAGAACACTGCCGTAGG
AACGCACCTTCTCCATCATGGCCTGTTTGTGGGAGCTGTCCAGCTGGACCTTCTGAAGCACCTGCAGCAA
GTTCTGGGGCTTCACCCCAACTGCCTGAGGGAAGGCTCCTCCCTCCCCCACCATGGAGGATAGGACTTCA
AAGGCAGCCCGGGTTCCCAGCCGCCTCCGAAACAGCGAGGTCTGGAGAGATTTCATCAGGTAGCCCCGGA
ACTGACTGTAGATGATGGCTGTCAGCAGGTTCATCAGAAACAGGCTTCCTATCACAGTGAAGACTATGAA
GAAGATGGCATAGGCCCGGTTCTTGGAATACGCAGGAATCATCACATCGGGGTTGTTGGCCGTGGTCAGC
AGCACCAGGAGGGAAGTCAGAGACTCAGGCAGGTTCTGGAAGTAGGTCAGCCTCTCCCTGTCCTGCCCAT
CATCCTGCTTCCCACCAGCGAACAGCAGCATTCCGAACATGGTGAAGAGGCACAGGTGGATGGCCAGCAG
CAGCCCGACGCTGGCCATTTCCGGCAGCGACCAGCGGATGCATTTCAAGGTCTTCTTCATCATAGAGGAG
TTCTGCAGCAGGAAGAAGGGACGGAGAAGCCGGCGGATCCGCAGGGGCTCATGACACACGAGACTCAGGG
ACACGGTCCAGTCCACCAGAGACACCACCAGCACCACGAGGTAGCCCAGCAGCCAAAGGTTTTTCTGGAA
ATGGGCCCACCCGAACAGGTAACCCTTCACAGAGAGGTCGGCCGCAAAGACCAGCAGGCAGAGCACCTCG
ACACTCTCGGTCAGGCCGCAGGGCGGCTCCCAGGGGGCAGCGCGGTAGCGCACGTCCGCCGTGCTGGTGA
GTGAGGATGGGGTCTCGATAAAAGCCAAAAACAGGATCAAGAAGATGGTGAAGCTCAAAGTCCGTTGGCA
TACGTTCGAGTAATACCGTCGGTAAAGCCACATCGAGCTGGCATCCACCCGGTGGTTGATGGAGCGGTAC
TGAATAGCATCTTCGATGAAGACCACAGCCTGATCAATGCAGAGGTCCCACCTGGCCGCGGCACCAGGGC
CGACTTGGATGCTGCGGTAAGTGGTCAGCCCCGCCGGCCAGTCGCCGCCACCGCCGCGGGCCCCGCCCAG
CAGGGGCTCCGACTCCGCCTGGGGTTCCGCCATGGTAAGCTTGAGCTCGAGATCTGAGTCCGGTAGCGCT
AGCGGATCTGACGGTTCACTAAACCAGCTCTGCTTATATAGACCTCCCACCGTACACGCCTACCGCCCAT
TTGCGTCAATGGGGCGGAGTTGTTACGACATTTTGGAAAGTCCCGTTGATTTTGGTGCCAAAACAAACTC
CCATTGACGTCAATGGGGTGGAGACTTGGAAATCCCCGTGAGTCAAACCGCTATCCACGCCCATTGATGT
ACTGCCAAAACCGCATCACCATGGTAATAGCGATGACTAATACGTAGATGTACTGCCAAGTAGGAAAGTC
CCATAAGGTCATGTACTGGGCATAATGCCAGGCGGGCCATTTACCGTCATTGACGTCAATAGGGGGCGTA
CTTGGCATATGATACACTTGATGTACTGCCAAGTGGGCAGTTTACCGTAAATACTCCACCCATTGACGTC
AATGGAAAGTCCCTATTGGCGTTACTATGGGAACATACGTCATTATTGACGTCAATGGGCGGGGGTCGTT
GGGCGGTCAGCCAGGCGGGCCATTTACCGTAAGTTATGTAACGCGGAACTCCATATATGGGCTATGAACT
AATGACCCCGTAATTGATTACTATTAATAACTAATGCATGGCGGTAATACGGTTATCCACAGAATCAGGG
GATAACGCAGGAAAGAACATGTGAGCAAAAGGCCAGCAAAAGGCCAGGAACCGTAAAAAGGCCGCGTTGC
TGGCGTTTTTCCATAGGCTCCGCCCCCCTGACGAGCATCACAAAAATCGACGCTCAAGTCAGAGGTGGCG
AAACCCGACAGGACTATAAAGATACCAGGCGTTTCCCCCTGGAAGCTCCCTCGTGCGCTCTCCTGTTCCG
ACCCTGCCGCTTACCGGATACCTGTCCGCCTTTCTCCCTTCGGGAAGCGTGGCGCTTTCTCATAGCTCAC
GCTGTAGGTATCTCAGTTCGGTGTAGGTCGTTCGCTCCAAGCTGGGCTGTGTGCACGAACCCCCCGTTCA
GCCCGACCGCTGCGCCTTATCCGGTAACTATCGTCTTGAGTCCAACCCGGTAAGACACGACTTATCGCCA
CTGGCAGCAGCCACTGGTAACAGGATTAGCAGAGCGAGGTATGTAGGCGGTGCTACAGAGTTCTTGAAGT
GGTGGCCTAACTACGGCTACACTAGAAGAACAGTATTTGGTATCTGCGCTCTGCTGAAGCCAGTTACCTT
CGGAAAAAGAGTTGGTAGCTCTTGATCCGGCAAACAAACCACCGCTGGTAGCGGTGGTTTTTTTGTTTGC
AAGCAGCAGATTACGCGCAGAAAAAAAGGATCTCAAGAAGATCCTTTGATCTTTTCTACGGGGTCTGACG
CTCAGTGGAACGAAAACTCACGTTAAGGGATTTTGGTCATGAGATTATCAAAAAGGATCTTCACCTAGAT
CCTTTTAAATTAAAAATGAAGTTTTAAATCAATCTAAAGTATATATGAGTAACCTGAGGCTATGGCAGGG
CCTGCCGCCCCGACGTTGGCTGCGAGCCCTGGGCCTTCACCCGAACTTGGGGGGTGGGGTGGGGAAAAGG
AAGAAACGCGGGCGTATTGGCCCCAATGGGGTCTCGGTGGGGTATCGACAGAGTGCCAGCCCTGGGACCG
AACCCCGCGTTTATGAACAAACGACCCAACACCGTGCGTTTTATTCTGTCTTTTTATTGCCGTCATAGCG
CGGGTTCCTTCCGGTATTGTCTCCTTCCGTGTTTCAGTTAGCCTCCCCCTAGGGTGGGCGAAGAACTCCA
GCATGAGATCCCCGCGCTGGAGGATCATCCAGCCGGCGTCCCGGAAAACGATTCCGAAGCCCAACCTTTC
ATAGAAGGCGGCGGTGGAATCGAAATCTCGTGATGGCAGGTTGGGCGTCGCTTGGTCGGTCATTTCGAAC
CCCAGAGTCCCGCTCAGAAGAACTCGTCAAGAAGGCGATAGAAGGCGATGCGCTGCGAATCGGGAGCGGC
GATACCGTAAAGCACGAGGAAGCGGTCAGCCCATTCGCCGCCAAGCTCTTCAGCAATATCACGGGTAGCC
AACGCTATGTCCTGATAGCGGTCCGCCACACCCAGCCGGCCACAGTCGATGAATCCAGAAAAGCGGCCAT
TTTCCACCATGATATTCGGCAAGCAGGCATCGCCATGGGTCACGACGAGATCCTCGCCGTCGGGCATGCT
CGCCTTGAGCCTGGCGAACAGTTCGGCTGGCGCGAGCCCCTGATGCTCTTCGTCCAGATCATCCTGATCG
ACAAGACCGGCTTCCATCCGAGTACGTGCTCGCTCGATGCGATGTTTCGCTTGGTGGTCGAATGGGCAGG
TAGCCGGATCAAGCGTATGCAGCCGCCGCATTGCATCAGCCATGATGGATACTTTCTCGGCAGGAGCAAG
GTGAGATGACAGGAGATCCTGCCCCGGCACTTCGCCCAATAGCAGCCAGTCCCTTCCCGCTTCAGTGACA
ACGTCGAGCACAGCTGCGCAAGGAACGCCCGTCGTGGCCAGCCACGATAGCCGCGCTGCCTCGTCTTGCA
GTTCATTCAGGGCACCGGACAGGTCGGTCTTGACAAAAAGAACCGGGCGCCCCTGCGCTGACAGCCGGAA
CACGGCGGCATCAGAGCAGCCGATTGTCTGTTGTGCCCAGTCATAGCCGAATAGCCTCTCCACCCAAGCG
GCCGGAGAACCTGCGTGCAATCCATCTTGTTCAATCATGCGAAACGATCCTCATCCTGTCTCTTGATCGA
TCTTTGCAAAAGCCTAGGCCTCCAAAAAAGCCTCCTCACTACTTCTGGAATAGCTCAGAGGCCGAGGCGG
CCTCGGCCTCTGCATAAATAAAAAAAATTAGTCAGCCATGGGGCGGAGAATGGGCGGAACTGGGCGGAGT
TAGGGGCGGGATGGGCGGAGTTAGGGGCGGGACTATGGTTGCTGACTAATTGAGATGCATGCTTTGCATA
CTTCTGCCTGCTGGGGAGCCTGGGGACTTTCCACACCTGGTTGCTGACTAATTGAGATGCATGCTTTGCA
TACTTCTGCCTGCTGGGGAGCCTGGGGACTTTCCACACCCTAACTGACACACATTCCACAGCTGGTTCTT
TCCGCCTCAGGACTCTTCCTTTTTCAATATTATTGAAGCATTTATCAGGGTTATTGTCTCATGAGCGGAT
ACATATTTGAATGTATTTAGAAAAATAAACAAATAGGGGTTCCGCGCACATTTCCCCGAAAAGTGCCACC
TG
[124 nt withheld, positions 5463-5586]
C
[91 nt withheld, positions 5588-5678]
A
[49 nt withheld, positions 5680-5728]
CCTTTGACGTTGGAGTCCACGTTCTTT
[37 nt withheld, positions 5756-5792]
ACCCTATCTCGGTCTATTCTTTTGATTTATAAGGGATTTTGCCGATTTCGGCCTATTGGTTAAAAAATGA
GCTGATTTAACAAAAATTTAACGCGAATTTTAACAAAATATTAACGCTTACAATTTACGCCTTAAGATAC
ATTGATGAGTTTGGACAAACCACAACTAGAATGCAGTGAAAAAAATGCTTTATTTGTGAAATTTGTGATG
CTATTGCTTTATTTGTAACCATTATAAGCTGCAATAAACAAGTTAACAACAACAATTGCATTCATTTTAT
GTTTCAGGTTCAGGGGGAGGTGTGGGAGGTTTTTTAAAGCAAGTAAAACCTCTACAAATGTGGTATGGCT
GATTATGATCTAGAGTCGCGGCCGCTTACTTCGCTGTCATCATTTGTACAAACTCTTCGTAGTTTACCTG
ACCATCCCCATCGATGTCTGCTACCCTGATCATTTCATCAACCTCTTCATCTGTTAACTTCTCTCCAAGG
TTTGTCATCACGTGGCGAAGCTCTGCTGCGCCGATGTAGCCATTGCCGTCCTTATCAAACACACGTAACG
CTTCTCTAATTTCTTCTTCACTGTCTGTGTCTTTCATTTTTCTTGCCATCATTGTCAGGAACTCAGGGAA
GTCGATTGTGCCGTCACCGTCGGCATCTACTTCATTGATCATGTCCTGCAGCTCTGCTTCTGTGGGGTTC
TGCCCCAGAGACCGCATCACCGTCCCCAGCTCCTTGGTTGTTATCGTCCCATCCCCGTCCTTGTCAAATA
GGGAGAAAGCCTCTTTAAATTCTGCGATCTGCTCTTCAGTCAGTTGGTCACGCGTGTTGTACTCCAGCTT
GTGCCCCAGGATGTTGCCGTCCTCCTTGAAGTCGATGCCCTTCAGCTCGATGCGGTTCACCAGGGTGTCG
CCCTCGAACTTCACCTCGGCGCGGGTCTTGTAGTTGCCGTCGCCCTTGAAGAAGATGGTGCGCTCCTGGA
TGTAGCCTTCGGGCATGGCGGACTTGAAGAAGTCGTGCTGCTTCATGTGGTCGGGGTAGCGGCTGAAGCA
CTGCACGCCGTAGGTCAGGGTGGTCACGAGGGTGGGCCAGGGCACGGGCAGCTTGCCGGTGGTGCAGATG
AACTTCAGGGTCAGCTTGCCGTAGGTGGCATCGCCCTCACCCTCGCCGGACACGCTGAACTTGTGGCCGT
TTACGTCGCCGTCCAGCTCGACCTGGATGGGCACCACCCCGGTGAACAGCTCCTCGCCCTTGCTCACCAT
GGATTCGCTCCCTCCGGTACCGCCCTTGTACAGCTCGTCCATGCCGAGAGTGATCCCGGCGGCGGTCACG
AACTCCAGCAGGACCATGTGATCGCGCTTCTCGTTGGGGTCTTTCGAAAGCATGGACTGCACGCTCAGGT
AGTGGTTGTCGGGCAGCAGCACGGGGCCGTCGCCGATGGGGGTGTTCTGCTGGTAGTGGTAGGCGAGCTG
CACGCCGCCGCCCTCGATGTTGTGGCGGATCTTGAAGTACGCCTTGATGCCGTTCTTCTGCTCGTCGGCC
TTGATATAGACGTTCTCGAGTGAGCTCAGCCGACCTATAGCTCTGACTGCGTGACCTGTCTTATTCCACT
TACGACGTGATGAGTCGACCATGACCGGTGGATCCCGGGCCCGCGGTACCGTCGACTGCCTGCACAGCCA
CAGGTGCGGGTGCTGGCTCAGCCTCTCTGTGAGCTCATCCT
